Addgene plasmid #180629: pCA528 SPASTIN , F124D, residues 108-200
Purpose: Bacterial expression for SPASTIN MIT, residues 108-200. Has F124D mutation. Has N-term HIS-SUMO tag. Used for FP experiments. Internal ID: WISP21-12.
Depositing lab: Wesley Sundquist. Depositing organization: University of Utah. Publication: Comprehensive analysis of the human ESCRT-III-MIT domain interactome reveals new cofactors for cytokinetic abscission. Wenzel DM, Mackay DR, Skalicky JJ, Paine EL, Miller MS, Ullman KS, Sundquist WI. Elife. 2022 Sep 15;11:e77779. doi: 10.7554/eLife.77779. PubMed 36107470.
Backbone
  Vector backbone: pCA528
  Vector type: Bacterial Expression
Growth in bacteria
  Bacterial resistance: Kanamycin, 50 μg/mL
  Growth temperature: 37°C
  Growth strain: DH5alpha
  Copy number: Unknown
Gene/Insert
  Gene/Insert name: SPASTIN
  Species: H. sapiens (human)
  Mutation: Residues 108-200, F124D
  Promoter: T7
  Tag / fusion protein: HIS-SUMO (N terminal on backbone)
  Cloning method: Unknown
  Sequencing primers: 5′ T7 for; 3′ T7 term
Terms and licenses: Academic/Nonprofit Terms; Industry Terms: Not Available to Industry
Depositor comments: Read the preprint on bioRxiv: https://www.biorxiv.org/content/10.1101/2022.02.09.477148v1
How to cite: pCA528 SPASTIN , F124D, residues 108-200 was a gift from Wesley Sundquist (Addgene plasmid # 180629 ; http://n2t.net/addgene:180629 ; RRID:Addgene_180629)
