[The description below was written by a language model from this plasmid's Addgene catalogue record and pLannotate feature annotations shown in this document.]
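Description:
pCA528 SPASTIN, F124D, residues 108-200 is a bacterial expression plasmid of about 5.9 kb built on the pCA528 backbone, a pET-style vector. It is propagated in E. coli through a ColE1/pMB1-type origin accompanied by the bom region and the rop gene, which moderates copy number. Selection is with kanamycin through an aph(3')-Ia aminoglycoside phosphotransferase gene. An f1 phage origin is also present. Short tetracycline-resistance fragments flanking the lacI region appear to be non-functional backbone remnants.

The expression cassette consists of a T7 promoter followed directly by a lac operator, the T7 gene 10 ribosome binding site, the open reading frame, and a T7 terminator. A plasmid-borne lacI gene supplies repressor, so transcription requires a host providing T7 RNA polymerase and is induced with IPTG. The encoded protein is an N-terminal His-SUMO fusion (yeast SMT3) to residues 108-200 of human SPASTIN, the region containing the MIT domain, carrying an F124D substitution. The His tag allows metal-affinity purification, and SUMO generally aids solubility and can be removed with a SUMO-specific protease. The annotation detects the SUMO and SPAST segments but not the N-terminal His tag described in the catalogue. It does mark a His-tag fragment and a short gene 10-derived fragment downstream of the insert, which are probably vector sequence; the table does not show whether they are translated.

According to the record, the purified mutant MIT domain was used in fluorescence polarization (FP) binding experiments, in a study mapping interactions between human ESCRT-III proteins and MIT domains. The record does not state the intended effect of F124D.
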