Features (pLannotate 1.2.2; 20 found; start..end, strand, type, name):
     12..440     +  rep_origin     f1 ori (sequence partly withheld): f1 bacteriophage origin of replication; arrow indicates direction of (+) strand synthesis
    493..550     +  promoter       AmpR promoter (fragment): bla
    559..1374    -  CDS            KanR: aminoglycoside phosphotransferase; aph(3')-Ia; confers resistance to kanamycin in bacteria or G418 (Geneticin®) in eukaryotes
   1496..2084    +  rep_origin     ori: high-copy-number ColE1/pMB1/pBR322/pUC origin of replication
   2270..2409    -  misc_feature   bom: basis of mobility region from pBR322
   2511..2702    -  CDS            rop: Rop protein, which maintains plasmids at low copy number; rop
   2719..3099    +  CDS            YPB1_ECOLX: Protein predicted: Swiss-Prot protein existence level 4. From Escherichia coli.
   3171..3462    -  CDS            TcR (fragment): tetracycline efflux protein; tet; confers resistance to tetracycline
   3477..3498    -  protein_bind   CAP binding site: CAP binding activates transcription in the presence of cAMP. E. coli catabolite activator protein
   3511..4593    -  CDS            lacI: lac repressor; lacI; The lac repressor binds to the lac operator to inhibit transcription in E. coli. This inhibition can be relieved by adding lactose or isopropyl-β-D-thiogalactopyranoside (IPTG).
   4594..4671    -  promoter       lacI promoter: lacI
   4679..4958    -  CDS            TcR (fragment): tetracycline efflux protein; tet; confers resistance to tetracycline
   4980..4998    +  promoter       T7 promoter: promoter for bacteriophage T7 RNA polymerase
   4999..5023    +  protein_bind   lac operator: The lac repressor binds to the lac operator to inhibit transcription in E. coli. This inhibition can be relieved by adding lactose or isopropyl-β-D-thiogalactopyranoside (IPTG). lac repressor encoded by lacI
   5038..5060    +  RBS            RBS: efficient ribosome binding site from bacteriophage T7 gene 10 (Olins and Rangwala, 1989)
   5095..5384    +  CDS            SUMO (fragment): cleavable ubiquitin-like protein tag; S. cerevisiae SMT3 (truncated)
   5392..5664    +  CDS            SPAST (fragment): SPAST_HUMAN - Also known as ADPSP, FSP2, KIAA1083 From Homo sapiens (Human).
   5714..5731    +  CDS            9xHis (fragment): 9xHis affinity tag
   5741..5790    +  CDS            SET1 (fragment): solubility-enhancement tag derived from T7 phage gene 10B
   5798..5845    +  terminator     T7 terminator: transcription terminator for bacteriophage T7 RNA polymerase
>Addgene plasmid #180629 | pCA528 SPASTIN , F124D, residues 108-200 | addgene full sequence | sequence record 358591 | Addgene NGS Result
TGGCGAATGGG
[124 nt withheld, positions 12-135]
C
[91 nt withheld, positions 137-227]
A
[49 nt withheld, positions 229-277]
CCTTTGACGTTGGAGTCCACGTTCTTT
[37 nt withheld, positions 305-341]
ACCCTATCTCGGTCTATTCTTTTGATTTATAAGGGATTTTGCCGATTTCGGCCTATTGGTTAAAAAATGA
GCTGATTTAACAAAAATTTAACGCGAATTTTAACAAAATATTAACGCTTACAATTTAGGTGGCACTTTTC
GGGGAAATGTGCGCGGAACCCCTATTTGTTTATTTTTCTAAATACATTCAAATATGTATCCGCTCATGAA
TTAATTCTTAGAAAAACTCATCGAGCATCAAATGAAACTGCAATTTATTCATATCAGGATTATCAATACC
ATATTTTTGAAAAAGCCGTTTCTGTAATGAAGGAGAAAACTCACCGAGGCAGTTCCATAGGATGGCAAGA
TCCTGGTATCGGTCTGCGATTCCGACTCGTCCAACATCAATACAACCTATTAATTTCCCCTCGTCAAAAA
TAAGGTTATCAAGTGAGAAATCACCATGAGTGACGACTGAATCCGGTGAGAATGGCAAAAGTTTATGCAT
TTCTTTCCAGACTTGTTCAACAGGCCAGCCATTACGCTCGTCATCAAAATCACTCGCATCAACCAAACCG
TTATTCATTCGTGATTGCGCCTGAGCGAGACGAAATACGCGATCGCTGTTAAAAGGACAATTACAAACAG
GAATCGAATGCAACCGGCGCAGGAACACTGCCAGCGCATCAACAATATTTTCACCTGAATCAGGATATTC
TTCTAATACCTGGAATGCTGTTTTCCCGGGGATCGCAGTGGTGAGTAACCATGCATCATCAGGAGTACGG
ATAAAATGCTTGATGGTCGGAAGAGGCATAAATTCCGTCAGCCAGTTTAGTCTGACCATCTCATCTGTAA
CATCATTGGCAACGCTACCTTTGCCATGTTTCAGAAACAACTCTGGCGCATCGGGCTTCCCATACAATCG
ATAGATTGTCGCACCTGATTGCCCGACATTATCGCGAGCCCATTTATACCCATATAAATCAGCATCCATG
TTGGAATTTAATCGCGGCCTAGAGCAAGACGTTTCCCGTTGAATATGGCTCATAACACCCCTTGTATTAC
TGTTTATGTAAGCAGACAGTTTTATTGTTCATGACCAAAATCCCTTAACGTGAGTTTTCGTTCCACTGAG
CGTCAGACCCCGTAGAAAAGATCAAAGGATCTTCTTGAGATCCTTTTTTTCTGCGCGTAATCTGCTGCTT
GCAAACAAAAAAACCACCGCTACCAGCGGTGGTTTGTTTGCCGGATCAAGAGCTACCAACTCTTTTTCCG
AAGGTAACTGGCTTCAGCAGAGCGCAGATACCAAATACTGTCCTTCTAGTGTAGCCGTAGTTAGGCCACC
ACTTCAAGAACTCTGTAGCACCGCCTACATACCTCGCTCTGCTAATCCTGTTACCAGTGGCTGCTGCCAG
TGGCGATAAGTCGTGTCTTACCGGGTTGGACTCAAGACGATAGTTACCGGATAAGGCGCAGCGGTCGGGC
TGAACGGGGGGTTCGTGCACACAGCCCAGCTTGGAGCGAACGACCTACACCGAACTGAGATACCTACAGC
GTGAGCTATGAGAAAGCGCCACGCTTCCCGAAGGGAGAAAGGCGGACAGGTATCCGGTAAGCGGCAGGGT
CGGAACAGGAGAGCGCACGAGGGAGCTTCCAGGGGGAAACGCCTGGTATCTTTATAGTCCTGTCGGGTTT
CGCCACCTCTGACTTGAGCGTCGATTTTTGTGATGCTCGTCAGGGGGGCGGAGCCTATGGAAAAACGCCA
GCAACGCGGCCTTTTTACGGTTCCTGGCCTTTTGCTGGCCTTTTGCTCACATGTTCTTTCCTGCGTTATC
CCCTGATTCTGTGGATAACCGTATTACCGCCTTTGAGTGAGCTGATACCGCTCGCCGCAGCCGAACGACC
GAGCGCAGCGAGTCAGTGAGCGAGGAAGCGGAAGAGCGCCTGATGCGGTATTTTCTCCTTACGCATCTGT
GCGGTATTTCACACCGCAATGGTGCACTCTCAGTACAATCTGCTCTGATGCCGCATAGTTAAGCCAGTAT
ACACTCCGCTATCGCTACGTGACTGGGTCATGGCTGCGCCCCGACACCCGCCAACACCCGCTGACGCGCC
CTGACGGGCTTGTCTGCTCCCGGCATCCGCTTACAGACAAGCTGTGACCGTCTCCGGGAGCTGCATGTGT
CAGAGGTTTTCACCGTCATCACCGAAACGCGCGAGGCAGCTGCGGTAAAGCTCATCAGCGTGGTCGTGAA
GCGATTCACAGATGTCTGCCTGTTCATCCGCGTCCAGCTCGTTGAGTTTCTCCAGAAGCGTTAATGTCTG
GCTTCTGATAAAGCGGGCCATGTTAAGGGCGGTTTTTTCCTGTTTGGTCACTGATGCCTCCGTGTAAGGG
GGATTTCTGTTCATGGGGGTAATGATACCGATGAAACGAGAGAGGATGCTCACGATACGGGTTACTGATG
ATGAACATGCCCGGTTACTGGAACGTTGTGAGGGTAAACAACTGGCGGTATGGATGCGGCGGGACCAGAG
AAAAATCACTCATGGTCAATGCCAGCGCTTCGTTAATACAGATGTAGGTGTTCCACAGGGTAGCCAGCAG
CATCCTGCGATGCAGATCCGGAACATAATGGTGCAGGGCGCTGACTTCCGCGTTTCCAGACTTTACGAAA
CACGGAAACCGAAGACCATTCATGTTGTTGCTCAGGTCGCAGACGTTTTGCAGCAGCAGTCGCTTCACGT
TCGCTCGCGTATCGGTGATTCATTCTGCTAACCAGTAAGGCAACCCCGCCAGCCTAGCCGGGTCCTCAAC
GACAGGAGCACGATCATGCGCACCCGTGGGGCCGCCATGCCGGCGATAATGGCCTGCTTCTCGCCGAAAC
GTTTGGTGGCGGGACCAGTGACGAAGGCTTGAGCGATGGCGTGCAAGATTCCGAATACCGCAAGCGACAG
GCCGATCATCGTCGCGCTCCAGCGAAAGCGGTCCTCGCCGAAAATGACCCAGAGCGCTGCCGGCACCTGT
CCTACGAGTTGCATGATAAAGAAGACAGTCATAAGTGCGGCGACGATAGTCATGCCCCGCGCCCACCGGA
AGGAGCTGACTGGGTTGAAGGCTCTCAAGGGCATCGGTCGAGATCCCGGTGCCTAATGAGTGAGCTAACT
TACATTAATTGCGTTGCGCTCACTGCCCGCTTTCCAGTCGGGAAACCTGTCGTGCCAGCTGCATTAATGA
ATCGGCCAACGCGCGGGGAGAGGCGGTTTGCGTATTGGGCGCCAGGGTGGTTTTTCTTTTCACCAGTGAG
ACGGGCAACAGCTGATTGCCCTTCACCGCCTGGCCCTGAGAGAGTTGCAGCAAGCGGTCCACGCTGGTTT
GCCCCAGCAGGCGAAAATCCTGTTTGATGGTGGTTAACGGCGGGATATAACATGAGCTGTCTTCGGTATC
GTCGTATCCCACTACCGAGATATCCGCACCAACGCGCAGCCCGGACTCGGTAATGGCGCGCATTGCGCCC
AGCGCCATCTGATCGTTGGCAACCAGCATCGCAGTGGGAACGATGCCCTCATTCAGCATTTGCATGGTTT
GTTGAAAACCGGACATGGCACTCCAGTCGCCTTCCCGTTCCGCTATCGGCTGAATTTGATTGCGAGTGAG
ATATTTATGCCAGCCAGCCAGACGCAGACGCGCCGAGACAGAACTTAATGGGCCCGCTAACAGCGCGATT
TGCTGGTGACCCAATGCGACCAGATGCTCCACGCCCAGTCGCGTACCGTCTTCATGGGAGAAAATAATAC
TGTTGATGGGTGTCTGGTCAGAGACATCAAGAAATAACGCCGGAACATTAGTGCAGGCAGCTTCCACAGC
AATGGCATCCTGGTCATCCAGCGGATAGTTAATGATCAGCCCACTGACGCGTTGCGCGAGAAGATTGTGC
ACCGCCGCTTTACAGGCTTCGACGCCGCTTCGTTCTACCATCGACACCACCACGCTGGCACCCAGTTGAT
CGGCGCGAGATTTAATCGCCGCGACAATTTGCGACGGCGCGTGCAGGGCCAGACTGGAGGTGGCAACGCC
AATCAGCAACGACTGTTTGCCCGCCAGTTGTTGTGCCACGCGGTTGGGAATGTAATTCAGCTCCGCCATC
GCCGCTTCCACTTTTTCCCGCGTTTTCGCAGAAACGTGGCTGGCCTGGTTCACCACGCGGGAAACGGTCT
GATAAGAGACACCGGCATACTCTGCGACATCGTATAACGTTACTGGTTTCACATTCACCACCCTGAATTG
ACTCTCTTCCGGGCGCTATCATGCCATACCGCGAAAGGTTTTGCGCCATTCGATGGTGTCCGGGATCTCG
ACGCTCTCCCTTATGCGACTCCTGCATTAGGAAGCAGCCCAGTAGTAGGTTGAGGCCGTTGATCACCGCC
GCCGCAAGGAATGGTGCATGCAAGGAGATGGCGCCCAACAGTCCCCCGTCCACGGGGCCTGCCACCATAC
CCACGCCGAAACAAGCGCTCATGAGCCCGAAGTGGCGAGCCCGATCTTCCCCATCGGTGATGTCGGCGAT
ATAGGCGCCAGCAACCGCACCTGTGGCGCCGGTGATGCCGGCCACGATGCGTCCGGCGTAGAGGATCGAG
ATCTCGATCCCGCGAAATTAATACGACTCACTATAGGGGAATTGTGAGCGGATAACAATTCCCCTCTAGA
AATAATTTTGTTTAACTTTAAGAAGGAGATATACATATGGGTCATCACCATCATCACCATGGTTCGGACT
CAGAAGTCAATCAAGAAGCTAAGCCAGAGGTCAAGCCAGAAGTCAAGCCTGAGACTCACATCAATTTAAA
GGTTTCCGATGGATCTTCAGAGATCTTCTTCAAGATCAAAAAGACCACTCCTTTAAGAAGGCTGATGGAA
GCGTTCGCTAAAAGACAGGGTAAGGAAATGGACTCCTTAAGATTCTTGTACGACGGTATTAGAATTCAAG
CTGATCAGACCCCTGAAGATTTGGACATGGAGGATAACGATATTATTGAGGCTCACAGAGAACAGATTGG
TGGGGTGCCGGGCGGCGAGGCCGAGCGCGTCCGAGTCTTCCACAAACAGGCCGACGAGTACATCTCCATT
GCCCTGCGCATCGATGAGGATGAGAAAGCAGGACAGAAGGAGCAAGCTGTGGAATGGTATAAGAAAGGTA
TTGAAGAACTGGAAAAAGGAATAGCTGTTATAGTTACAGGACAAGGTGAACAGTGTGAAAGAGCTAGACG
CCTTCAAGCTAAAATGATGACTAATTTGGTTATGGCCAAGGACCGCTTACAACTTCTAGAGAAGATGCAA
CCATGAGGATCCGAATTCGAGCTCCGTCGACAAGCTTGCGGCCGCACTCGAGCACCACCACCACCACCAC
TGAGATCCGGCTGCTAACAAAGCCCGAAAGGAAGCTGAGTTGGCTGCTGCCACCGCTGAGCAATAACTAG
CATAACCCCTTGGGGCCTCTAAACGGGTCTTGAGGGGTTTTTTGCTGAAAGGAGGAACTATATCCGGAT
